>Addgene plasmid #87159 | pEFIRES-P-mCherry-HPos | addgene full sequence | sequence record 173556 | Addgene NGS Result
ATTCAAGCTTCGTGAGGCTCCGGTGCCCGTCAGTGGGCAGAGCGCACATCGCCCACAGTCCCCGAGAAGT
TGGGGGGAGGGGTCGGCAATTGAACCGGTGCCTAGAGAAGGTGGCGCGGGGTAAACTGGGAAAGTGATGT
CGTGTACTGGCTCCGCCTTTTTCCCGAGGGTGGGGGAGAACCGTATATAAGTGCAGTAGTCGCCGTGAAC
GTTCTTTTTCGCAACGGGTTTGCCGCCAGAACACAGGTAAGTGCCGTGTGTGGTTCCCGCGGGCCTGGCC
TCTTTACGGGTTATGGCCCTTGCGTGCCTTGAATTACTTCCACCTGGCTCCAGTACGTGATTCTTGATCC
CGAGCTGGAGCCAGGGGCGGGCCTTGCGCTTTAGGAGCCCCTTCGCCTCGTGCTTGAGTTGAGGCCTGGC
CTGGGCGCTGGGGCCGCCGCGTGCGAATCTGGTGGCACCTTCGCGCCTGTCTCGCTGCTTTCGATAAGTC
TCTAGCCATTTAAAATTTTTGATGACCTGCTGCGACGCTTTTTTTCTGGCAAGATAGTCTTGTAAATGCG
GGCCAGGATCTGCACACTGGTATTTCGGTTTTTGGGGCCGCGGGCGGCGACGGGGCCCGTGCGTCCCAGC
GCACATGTTCGGCGAGGCGGGGCCTGCGAGCGCGGCCACCGAGAATCGGACGGGGGTAGTCTCAAGCTGG
CCGGCCTGCTCTGGTGCCTGGCCTCGCGCCGCCGTGTATCGCCCCGCCCTGGGCGGCAAGGCTGGCCCGG
TCGGCACCAGTTGCGTGAGCGGAAAGATGGCCGCTTCCCGGCCCTGCTCCAGGGGGCTCAAAATGGAGGA
CGCGGCGCTCGGGAGAGCGGGCGGGTGAGTCACCCACACAAAGGAAAGGGGCCTTTCCGTCCTCAGCCGT
CGCTTCATGTGACTCCACGGAGTACCGGGCGCCGTCCAGGCACCTCGATTAGTTCTGGAGCTTTTGGAGT
ACGTCGTCTTTAGGTTGGGGGGAGGGGTTTTATGCGATGGAGTTTCCCCACACTGAGTGGGTGGAGACTG
AAGTTAGGCCAGCTTGGCACTTGATGTAATTCTCCTTGGAATTTGCCCTTTTTGAGTTTGGATCTTGGTT
CATTCTCAAGCCTCAGACAGTGGTTCAAAGTTTTTTTCTTCCATTTCAGGTGTCGTGAACACGGGCTGCA
GAAGTTGGTCGTGAGGCACTGGGCAGGTAAGTATCAAGGTTACAAGACAGGTTTAAGGAGACCAATAGAA
ACTGGGCTTGTCGAGACAGAGAAGACTCTTGCGTTTCTGATAGGCACCTATTGGTCTTACTGACATCCAC
TTTGCCTTTCTCTCCACAGGTGTCCACTCCCAGTTCAATTACAGCTCTTAAGGCTAGAGTACTTAATACG
ACTCACTATAGGCTAGCGCTACCGGTCGCCACCATGGTGAGCAAGGGCGAGGAGGATAACATGGCCATCA
TCAAGGAGTTCATGCGCTTCAAGGTGCACATGGAGGGCTCCGTGAACGGCCACGAGTTCGAGATCGAGGG
CGAGGGCGAGGGCCGCCCCTACGAGGGCACCCAGACCGCCAAGCTGAAGGTGACCAAGGGTGGCCCCCTG
CCCTTCGCCTGGGACATCCTGTCCCCTCAGTTCATGTACGGCTCCAAGGCCTACGTGAAGCACCCCGCCG
ACATCCCCGACTACTTGAAGCTGTCCTTCCCCGAGGGCTTCAAGTGGGAGCGCGTGATGAACTTCGAGGA
CGGCGGCGTGGTGACCGTGACCCAGGACTCCTCCCTGCAGGACGGCGAGTTCATCTACAAGGTGAAGCTG
CGCGGCACCAACTTCCCCTCCGACGGCCCCGTAATGCAGAAGAAGACCATGGGCTGGGAGGCCTCCTCCG
AGCGGATGTACCCCGAGGACGGCGCCCTGAAGGGCGAGATCAAGCAGAGGCTGAAGCTGAAGGACGGCGG
CCACTACGACGCTGAGGTCAAGACCACCTACAAGGCCAAGAAGCCCGTGCAGCTGCCCGGCGCCTACAAC
GTCAACATCAAGTTGGACATCACCTCCCACAACGAGGACTACACCATCGTGGAACAGTACGAACGCGCCG
AGGGCCGCCACTCCACCGGCGGCATGGACGAGCTGTACAAGTCCGGAATGGATGTCCTGGTTCCATTGCT
GCAGCTGCTGGTGCTGCTCCTGACTCTGCCTTTACACCTGCTGGCTCTGCTGGGCTGCTGGCAGCCCCTC
TTTGAAGCGATTGGCAAGATATTCAGCAATATCCGCATCAGCACGCAGAAAGAGATATGAGGGATCATTC
ACGCGTGGTACCTCTAGAGTCGACCCGGGCGGCCGCTCTAGCCCAATTCCGCCCCCCCCCCTAACGTTAC
TGGCCGAAGCCGCTTGGAATAAGGCCGGTGTGCGTTTGTCTATATGTTATTTTCCACCATATTGCCGTCT
TTTGGCAATGTGAGGGCCCGGAAACCTGGCCCTGTCTTCTTGACGAGCATTCCTAGGGGTCTTTCCCCTC
TCGCCAAAGGAATGCAAGGTCTGTTGAATGTCGTGAAGGAAGCAGTTCCTCTGGAAGCTTCTTGAAGACA
AACAACGTCTGTAGCGACCCTTTGCAGGCAGCGGAACCCCCCACCTGGCGACAGGTGCCTCTGCGGCCAA
AAGCCACGTGTATAAGATACACCTGCAAAGGCGGCACAACCCCAGTGCCACGTTGTGAGTTGGATAGTTG
TGGAAAGAGTCAAATGGCTCTCCTCAAGCGTATTCAACAAGGGGCTGAAGGATGCCCAGAAGGTACCCCA
TTGTATGGGATCTGATCTGGGGCCTCGGTGCACATGCTTTACATGTGTTTAGTCGAGGTTAAAAAAACGT
CTAGGCCCCCCGAACCACGGGGACGTGGTTTTCCTTTGAAAAACACGATGATAATATGGGCACCGAGTAC
AAGCCCACGGTGCGCCTCGCCACCCGCGACGACGTCCCCCGGGCCGTACGCACCCTCGCCGCCGCGTTCG
CCGACTACCCCGCCACGCGCCACACCGTCGACCCGGACCGCCACATCGAGCGGGTCACCGAGCTGCAAGA
ACTCTTCCTCACGCGCGTCGGGCTCGACATCGGCAAGGTGTGGGTCGCGGACGACGGCGCCGCGGTGGCG
GTCTGGACCACGCCGGAGAGCGTCGAAGCGGGGGCGGTGTTCGCCGAGATCGGCCCGCGCATGGCCGAGT
TGAGCGGTTCCCGGCTGGCCGCGCAGCAACAGATGGAAGGCCTCCTGGCGCCGCACCGGCCCAAGGAGCC
CGCGTGGTTCCTGGCCACCGTCGGCGTCTCGCCCGACCACCAGGGCAAGGGTCTGGGCAGCGCCGTCGTG
CTCCCCGGAGTGGAGGCGGCCGAGCGCGCCGGGGTGCCCGCCTTCCTGGAGACCTCCGCGCCCCGCAACC
TCCCCTTCTACGAGCGGCTCGGCTTCACCGTCACCGCCGACGTCGAGGTGCCCGAAGGACCGCGCACCTG
GTGCATGACCCGCAAGCCCGGTGCCTGACGCCCGCCCCACGACCCGCAGCGCCCGACCGAAAGGAGCGCA
CGACCCCATGGCTCCGACCGAAGCCACCCGGGGCGGCCCCGCCGACCCCGCACCCGCCCCCGAGGCCCAC
CGACTCTAGCTAGAGGATCATAATCAGCCATACCACATTTGTAGAGGTTTTACTTGCTTTAAAAAACCTC
CCACACCTCCCCCTGAACCTGAAACATAAAATGAATGCAATTGTTGTTGTTAACTTGTTTATTGCAGCTT
ATAATGGTTACAAATAAAGCAATAGCATCACAAATTTCACAAATAAAGCATTTTTTTCACTGCATTCTAG
TTGTGGTTTGTCCAAACTCATCAATGTATCTTATCATGTCTGGATCCGGGCTGGCGTAATAGCGAAGAGG
CCCGCACCGATCGCCCTTCCCAACAGTTGCGCAGCCTGAATGGCGAATGG
[124 nt withheld, positions 3971-4094]
C
[91 nt withheld, positions 4096-4186]
A
[49 nt withheld, positions 4188-4236]
CCTTTGACGTTGGAGTCCACGTTCTTT
[37 nt withheld, positions 4264-4300]
ACCCTATCTCGGTCTATTCTTTTGATTTATAAGGGATTTTGCCGATTTCGGCCTATTGGTTAAAAAATGA
GCTGATTTAACAAAAATTTAACGCGAATTTTAACAAAATATTAACGCTTACAATTTCCTGATGCGGTATT
TTCTCCTTACGCATCTGTGCGGTATTTCACACCGCATATGGTGCACTCTCAGTACAATCTGCTCTGATGC
CGCATAGTTAAGCCAGCCCCGACACCCGCCAACACCCGCTGACGCGCCCTGACGGGCTTGTCTGCTCCCG
GCATCCGCTTACAGACAAGCTGTGACCGTCTCCGGGAGCTGCATGTGTCAGAGGTTTTCACCGTCATCAC
CGAAACGCGCGAGACGAAAGGGCCTCGTGATACGCCTATTTTTATAGGTTAATGTCATGATAATAATGGT
TTCTTAGACGTCAGGTGGCACTTTTCGGGGAAATGTGCGCGGAACCCCTATTTGTTTATTTTTCTAAATA
CATTCAAATATGTATCCGCTCATGAGACAATAACCCTGATAAATGCTTCAATAATATTGAAAAAGGAAGA
GTATGAGTATTCAACATTTCCGTGTCGCCCTTATTCCCTTTTTTGCGGCATTTTGCCTTCCTGTTTTTGC
TCACCCAGAAACGCTGGTGAAAGTAAAAGATGCTGAAGATCAGTTGGGTGCACGAGTGGGTTACATCGAA
CTGGATCTCAACAGCGGTAAGATCCTTGAGAGTTTTCGCCCCGAAGAACGTTTTCCAATGATGAGCACTT
TTAAAGTTCTGCTATGTGGCGCGGTATTATCCCGTATTGACGCCGGGCAAGAGCAACTCGGTCGCCGCAT
ACACTATTCTCAGAATGACTTGGTTGAGTACTCACCAGTCACAGAAAAGCATCTTACGGATGGCATGACA
GTAAGAGAATTATGCAGTGCTGCCATAACCATGAGTGATAACACTGCGGCCAACTTACTTCTGACAACGA
TCGGAGGACCGAAGGAGCTAACCGCTTTTTTGCACAACATGGGGGATCATGTAACTCGCCTTGATCGTTG
GGAACCGGAGCTGAATGAAGCCATACCAAACGACGAGCGTGACACCACGATGCCTGTAGCAATGGCAACA
ACGTTGCGCAAACTATTAACTGGCGAACTACTTACTCTAGCTTCCCGGCAACAATTAATAGACTGGATGG
AGGCGGATAAAGTTGCAGGACCACTTCTGCGCTCGGCCCTTCCGGCTGGCTGGTTTATTGCTGATAAATC
TGGAGCCGGTGAGCGTGGGTCTCGCGGTATCATTGCAGCACTGGGGCCAGATGGTAAGCCCTCCCGTATC
GTAGTTATCTACACGACGGGGAGTCAGGCAACTATGGATGAACGAAATAGACAGATCGCTGAGATAGGTG
CCTCACTGATTAAGCATTGGTAACTGTCAGACCAAGTTTACTCATATATACTTTAGATTGATTTAAAACT
TCATTTTTAATTTAAAAGGATCTAGGTGAAGATCCTTTTTGATAATCTCATGACCAAAATCCCTTAACGT
GAGTTTTCGTTCCACTGAGCGTCAGACCCCGTAGAAAAGATCAAAGGATCTTCTTGAGATCCTTTTTTTC
TGCGCGTAATCTGCTGCTTGCAAACAAAAAAACCACCGCTACCAGCGGTGGTTTGTTTGCCGGATCAAGA
GCTACCAACTCTTTTTCCGAAGGTAACTGGCTTCAGCAGAGCGCAGATACCAAATACTGTTCTTCTAGTG
TAGCCGTAGTTAGGCCACCACTTCAAGAACTCTGTAGCACCGCCTACATACCTCGCTCTGCTAATCCTGT
TACCAGTGGCTGCTGCCAGTGGCGATAAGTCGTGTCTTACCGGGTTGGACTCAAGACGATAGTTACCGGA
TAAGGCGCAGCGGTCGGGCTGAACGGGGGGTTCGTGCACACAGCCCAGCTTGGAGCGAACGACCTACACC
GAACTGAGATACCTACAGCGTGAGCTATGAGAAAGCGCCACGCTTCCCGAAGGGAGAAAGGCGGACAGGT
ATCCGGTAAGCGGCAGGGTCGGAACAGGAGAGCGCACGAGGGAGCTTCCAGGGGGAAACGCCTGGTATCT
TTATAGTCCTGTCGGGTTTCGCCACCTCTGACTTGAGCGTCGATTTTTGTGATGCTCGTCAGGGGGGCGG
AGCCTATGGAAAAACGCCAGCAACGCGGCCTTTTTACGGTTCCTGGCCTTTTGCTGGCCTTTTGCTCACA
TGGCTCGACAGATCCCCCA
Features (pLannotate 1.2.2; 18 found; start..end, strand, type, name):
     16..1178    +  promoter       EF-1α promoter: strong constitutive promoter for human elongation factor EF-1α
   1217..1349    +  intron         chimeric intron: chimera between introns from human β-globin and immunoglobulin heavy chain genes
   1394..1412    +  promoter       T7 promoter: promoter for bacteriophage T7 RNA polymerase
   1434..2141    +  CDS            mCherry: mCherry is a basic (constitutively fluorescent) red fluorescent protein published in 2004, derived from Discosoma sp.. It is reported to be a very rapidly-maturing monomer with low acid sensitivity.
   2148..2240    +  CDS            Mettl7b (fragment): MET7B_RAT - Experimental evidence at protein level: Swiss-Prot protein existence level 1. Probable methyltransferase. From Rattus norvegicus (Rat).
   2235..2297    +  CDS            Cav1 (fragment): CAV1_MOUSE - Also known as Cav. Experimental evidence at protein level: Swiss-Prot protein existence level 1. May act as a scaffolding protein within caveolar membranes (By similarity). Forms a stable heterooligomeric complex with CAV2 that targets to lipid rafts and drives caveolae formation. Mediates the recruitment of CAVIN proteins (CAVIN1/2/3/4) to the caveolae (PubMed:19546242). Interacts directly with G-protein alpha subunits and can functionally regulate their activity (By similarity). Involved in the costimulatory signal essential for T-cell receptor (TCR)-mediated T-cell activation.
   2462..2924    +  misc_feature   IRES: internal ribosome entry site (IRES) of the encephalomyocarditis virus (EMCV)
   2932..3528    +  CDS            PuroR: puromycin N-acetyltransferase; pac from Streptomyces alboniger; confers resistance to puromycin
   3578..3643    +  CDS            dmpM (fragment): DMPM_STRAD - Protein inferred from homology: Swiss-Prot protein existence level 3. From Streptomyces alboniger.
   3656..3739    +  CDS            large T antigen (fragment): large T antigen from SV40 (simian virus 40)
   3762..3896    +  polyA_signal   SV40 poly(A) signal: SV40 polyadenylation signal
   3900..3967    +  CDS            lacZα (fragment): LacZα fragment of β-galactosidase; lacZ fragment
   3971..4399    +  rep_origin     f1 ori (sequence partly withheld): f1 bacteriophage origin of replication; arrow indicates direction of (+) strand synthesis
   4427..4526    -  misc_feature   bom (fragment): basis of mobility region from pBR322
   4628..4663    -  CDS            rop (fragment): Rop protein, which maintains plasmids at low copy number; rop
   4758..4862    +  promoter       AmpR promoter: bla
   4863..5723    +  CDS            AmpR: β-lactamase; bla; confers resistance to ampicillin, carbenicillin, and related antibiotics
   5894..6482    +  rep_origin     ori: high-copy-number ColE1/pMB1/pBR322/pUC origin of replication
