[The description below was written by a language model from this plasmid's Addgene catalogue record and pLannotate feature annotations shown in this document.]
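Description:
pEFIRES-P-mCherry-HPos is a mammalian expression plasmid built on the pEFIRES-P backbone and designed to label lipid droplets with a red fluorescent marker. It is propagated in E. coli as a high-copy plasmid through a ColE1/pUC-type origin with ampicillin selection (AmpR under its own bla promoter). It also carries an f1 phage origin. The catalogue lists a total size of 6571 bp, while the sequenced record behind the feature table is 6,559 nt, a small discrepancy that the record does not explain.

The expression unit is driven by the strong constitutive human EF-1α promoter, followed by a chimeric β-globin/immunoglobulin intron that promotes efficient processing of the transcript, and a T7 promoter just upstream of the coding region. The open reading frame encodes mCherry fused at its C-terminus to HPos, a 153 bp synthetic model peptide. The annotation resolves HPos into two short adjoining segments, one matching rat Mettl7b and one matching caveolin-1 (Cav1). According to the stated purpose, this peptide directs the fluorescent protein to lipid droplets. Downstream, an EMCV IRES links the puromycin N-acetyltransferase gene to the same transcript, which ends in an SV40 polyadenylation signal. Because the marker and the resistance gene are translated from one bicistronic mRNA, puromycin selection enriches for cells that also express mCherry-HPos. The depositor notes this as the advantage of the backbone for stable overexpression in mammalian cells. Several short annotated fragments (dmpM, large T antigen, lacZα, bom, rop) appear to be vector remnants rather than functional elements. The construct is used to visualise lipid droplets by fluorescence imaging, in transfected cells or in stable lines.
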