Addgene plasmid #87159: pEFIRES-P-mCherry-HPos
Purpose: Fluorescent marker of lipid droplets (LDs)
Depositing lab: Elina Ikonen. Publication: Seipin regulates ER-lipid droplet contacts and cargo delivery. Salo VT, Belevich I, Li S, Karhinen L, Vihinen H, Vigouroux C, Magre J, Thiele C, Holtta-Vuori M, Jokitalo E, Ikonen E. EMBO J. 2016 Dec 15;35(24):2699-2716. Epub 2016 Nov 22. 10.15252/embj.201695170 PubMed 27879284.
Backbone
  Vector backbone: pEFIRES-P
  Backbone size w/o insert (bp): 5689
  Total vector size (bp): 6571
  Vector type: Mammalian Expression
  Selectable markers: Puromycin
Growth in bacteria
  Bacterial resistance: Ampicillin, 100 μg/mL
  Growth temperature: 37°C
  Growth strain: DH5alpha
  Copy number: High Copy
Gene/Insert
  Gene/Insert name: HPos
  Species: R. norvegicus (rat), Synthetic; model peptide
  Insert size (bp): 153
  Promoter: EF-1-alpha
  Tag / fusion protein: mCherry (N terminal on insert)
  Cloning method: Restriction Enzyme; 5′ cloning site BspEI (not destroyed); 3′ cloning site SmaI (destroyed during cloning)
  Sequencing primers: 5′ pEF-forward tctctccacaggtgtccact; 3′ pEF-rev acaccggccttattccaagc
Terms and licenses: Academic/Nonprofit Terms; Industry Terms: Not Available to Industry
Depositor comments: This vector was generated by Shiqian Li (Elina Ikonen Lab). HPos model peptide was described by Adam Kassan et al. (J Cell Biol. 2013 Dec 23; 203(6): 985–1001.) Benefits of using pEFIRES-P vector for stable overexpression in mammalian cells were described by Stephen Hobbs et al. (Biochem Biophys Res Commun. 1998 Nov 18;252(2):368-72.). pEFIRES-P was a gift from Dr. Olli Ritvos (University of Helsinki).
How to cite: pEFIRES-P-mCherry-HPos was a gift from Elina Ikonen (Addgene plasmid # 87159 ; http://n2t.net/addgene:87159 ; RRID:Addgene_87159)
